Addgene plasmid #147567: pnYC-NpM-DmPAN3_349-790-M651FP652G_T
Purpose: Bacterial Expression of DmPAN3_349-790-M651FP652G
Depositing lab: Elisa Izaurralde. Depositing organization: Max Planck Institute for Developmental Biology. Publication: Structure of the PAN3 pseudokinase reveals the basis for interactions with the PAN2 deadenylase and the GW182 proteins. Christie M, Boland A, Huntzinger E, Weichenrieder O, Izaurralde E. Mol Cell. 2013 Aug 8;51(3):360-73. doi: 10.1016/j.molcel.2013.07.011. PubMed 23932717.
Backbone
  Vector backbone: Unknown
  Vector type: Bacterial Expression
Growth in bacteria
  Bacterial resistance: Chloramphenicol, 25 μg/mL
  Growth temperature: 37°C
  Growth strain: DH5alpha
  Copy number: Low Copy
Gene/Insert
  Gene/Insert name: DmPAN3_349-790-M651FP652G
  Species: D. melanogaster (fly)
  Entrez Gene: CG11486 (a.k.a. Dmel_CG11486, Dmel\CG11486, PAN3)
  Cloning method: Unknown
Terms and licenses: Academic/Nonprofit Terms; Industry Terms: Not Available to Industry
Depositor comments: ORF extracted from NCBI: LD14901 Plasmids from this collection were made available to the research community and donated after the lab closed. Please note that the sequence provided by the depositing laboratory may be theoretical/predicted or based on Sanger sequencing results. There may be discrepancies between sequencing results obtained by Addgene and the depositor sequence. If an Addgene verified sequence is not available, please contact before placing your order to request that our lab fully sequence the plasmid.
How to cite: pnYC-NpM-DmPAN3_349-790-M651FP652G_T was a gift from Elisa Izaurralde (Addgene plasmid # 147567 ; http://n2t.net/addgene:147567 ; RRID:Addgene_147567)
