[The description below was written by a language model from this plasmid's Addgene catalogue record and pLannotate feature annotations shown in this document.]
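Description:
pnYC-NpM-DmPAN3_349-790-M651FP652G_T is a 6,794 nt bacterial expression plasmid for producing a mutant fragment of the Drosophila melanogaster PAN3 protein in E. coli. The catalogue lists the backbone as unknown. The feature table, however, shows a p15A origin of replication, a chloramphenicol acetyltransferase gene driven by its own cat promoter, and several disrupted fragments of the tetracycline efflux gene along with the tet promoter. This layout suggests an expression cassette inserted into a p15A/chloramphenicol vector at the expense of the tetracycline marker, so chloramphenicol is the working selection. The plasmid is recorded as low copy. The p15A origin is compatible with ColE1-type plasmids, which would allow co-expression with a partner protein from a second vector, although the record does not state this use. Short annotated fragments of resD, IS1 and an RSF origin appear to be backbone remnants or partial matches.

The expression cassette consists of a T7 promoter with an adjacent lac operator, the phage T7 gene 10 ribosome binding site, and a T7 terminator. Transcription therefore depends on T7 RNA polymerase and is inducible with IPTG in a suitable host. The open reading frame begins with a signal-sequence-free, cytosolic maltose binding protein, which provides an N-terminal solubility and affinity tag. It is followed by PAN3 residues 349–790 carrying the M651F and P652G substitutions. A short fragment annotated as the SET1 solubility tag lies between the insert and the terminator, and may simply be vector-derived sequence. PAN3 is the regulatory subunit of the PAN2–PAN3 poly(A) nuclease deadenylation complex. The associated publication concerns the structure of the PAN3 pseudokinase and its interactions with PAN2 and GW182 proteins, so this mutant was presumably made for recombinant protein production in structural or binding studies.

The depositor sequence may be theoretical rather than fully verified.
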