Features (pLannotate 1.2.2; 18 found; start..end, strand, type, name):
    739..834     -  CDS            resD (fragment): REDF_ECOLI - Also known as D. Protein inferred from homology: Swiss-Prot protein existence level 3. Acts as a repressor of transcription and as a site-specific resolvase that cleaves at the RfsF site. From Escherichia coli (strain K12).
    824..881     +  CDS            TcR (fragment): tetracycline efflux protein; tet; confers resistance to tetracycline
    878..971     -  CDS            TcR (fragment): tetracycline efflux protein; tet; confers resistance to tetracycline
   1475..2375    -  CDS            TcR (fragment): tetracycline efflux protein; tet; confers resistance to tetracycline
   2402..2420    +  promoter       T7 promoter: promoter for bacteriophage T7 RNA polymerase
   2421..2445    +  protein_bind   lac operator: The lac repressor binds to the lac operator to inhibit transcription in E. coli. This inhibition can be relieved by adding lactose or isopropyl-β-D-thiogalactopyranoside (IPTG). lac repressor encoded by lacI
   2460..2482    +  RBS            RBS: efficient ribosome binding site from bacteriophage T7 gene 10 (Olins and Rangwala, 1989)
   2493..3589    +  CDS            MBP (fragment): maltose binding protein from E. coli; malE (mutated); This version of the gene does not encode a signal sequence, so MBP will remain in the cytosol.
   3611..4966    +  CDS            PAN3 (fragment): PAN3_DROME - Experimental evidence at protein level: Swiss-Prot protein existence level 1. Regulatory subunit of the poly(A)-nuclease (PAN) deadenylation complex, one of two cytoplasmic mRNA deadenylases involved in general and miRNA-mediated mRNA turnover. PAN specifically shortens poly(A) tails of RNA and the activity is stimulated by poly(A)-binding protein (PABP). PAN deadenylation is followed by rapid degradation of the shortened mRNA tails by the CCR4-NOT complex. Deadenylated mRNAs are then degraded by two alternative mechanisms, namely exosome-mediated 3'-5' exonucleolytic degradation,
   4983..5032    +  CDS            SET1 (fragment): solubility-enhancement tag derived from T7 phage gene 10B
   5040..5087    +  terminator     T7 terminator: transcription terminator for bacteriophage T7 RNA polymerase
   5110..5214    -  CDS            TcR (fragment): tetracycline efflux protein; tet; confers resistance to tetracycline
   5262..5290    -  promoter       tet promoter: E. coli promoter for tetracycline efflux protein gene
   5402..5947    +  rep_origin     p15A ori: Plasmids containing the medium-copy-number p15A origin of replication can be propagated in E. coli cells that contain a second plasmid with the ColE1 origin.
   6035..6090    +  rep_origin     RSF ori (fragment): Plasmids containing the RSF 1030 origin of replication can be propagated in E. coli cells that contain additional plasmids with compatible origins.
   6209..6352    -  mobile_element IS1 (fragment): prokaryotic transposable element IS1
   6473..6575    +  promoter       cat promoter: promoter of the E. coli cat gene encoding chloramphenicol acetyltransferase
   6576..441     +  CDS            CmR (across the origin): chloramphenicol acetyltransferase; cat; confers resistance to chloramphenicol
>Addgene plasmid #147567 | pnYC-NpM-DmPAN3_349-790-M651FP652G_T | depositor full sequence | sequence record 290014 | Full Sequence
GGTATGGCAATGAAAGACGGTGAGCTGGTGATATGGGATAGTGTTCACCCTTGTTACACCGTTTTCCATG
AGCAAACTGAAACGTTTTCATCGCTCTGGAGTGAATACCACGACGATTTCCGGCAGTTTCTACACATATA
TTCGCAAGATGTGGCGTGTTACGGTGAAAACCTGGCCTATTTCCCTAAAGGGTTTATTGAGAATATGTTT
TTCGTCTCAGCCAATCCCTGGGTGAGTTTCACCAGTTTTGATTTAAACGTGGCCAATATGGACAACTTCT
TCGCCCCCGTTTTCACCATGGGCAAATATTATACGCAAGGCGACAAGGTGCTGATGCCGCTGGCGATTCA
GGTTCATCATGCCGTCTGTGATGGCTTCCATGTCGGCAGAATGCTTAATGAATTACAACAGTACTGCGAT
GAGTGGCAGGGCGGGGCGTAATTTTTTTAAGGCAGTTATTGGTGCCCTTAAACGCCTGGTGCTACGCCTG
AATAAGTGATAATAAGCGGATGAATGGCAGAAATTCGAAAGCAAATTCGACCCGGTCGTCGGTTCAGGGC
AGGGTCGTTAAATAGCCGCTTATGTCTATTGCTGGTTTACCGGTTTATTGACTACCGGAAGCAGTGTGAC
CGTGTGCTTCTCAAATGCCTGAGGCCAGTTTGCTCAGGCTCTCCCCGTGGAGGTAATAATTGACGATATG
ATCATTTATTCTGCCTCCCAGAGCCTGATAAAAACGGTTAGCGCTTCGTTAATACAGATGTAGGTGTTCC
ACAGGGTAGCCAGCAGCATCCTGCGATGCAGATCCGGAACATAATGGTGCAGGGCGCTTGTTTCGGCGTG
GGTATGGTGGCAGGCCCCGTGGCCGGGGGACTGTTGGGCGCTGCCGGCACCTGTCCTACGAGTTGCATGA
TAAAGAAGACAGTCATAAGTGCGGCGACGATAGTCATGCCCCGCGCCCACCGGAAGGAGCTACCGGACAG
CGGTGCGGACTGTTGTAACTCAGAATAAGAAATGAGGCCGCTCATGGCGTTGACTCTCAGTCATAGTATC
GTGGTATCACCGGTTGGTTCCACTCTCTGTTGCGGGCAACTTCAGCAGCACGTAGGGGACTTCCGCGTTT
CCAGACTTTACGAAACACGGAAACCGAAGACCATTCATGTTGTTGCTCAGGTCGCAGACGTTTTGCAGCA
GCAGTCGCTTCACGTTCGCTCGCGTATCGGTGATTCATTCTGCTAACCAGTAAGGCAACCCCGCCAGCCT
AGCCGGGTCCTCAACGACAGGAGCACGATCATGCGCACCCGTGGCCAGGACCCAACGCTGCCCGAGATGC
GCCGCGTGCGGCTGCTGGAGATGGCGGACGCGATGGATATGTTCTGCCAAGGGTTGGTTTGCGCATTCAC
AGTTCTCCGCAAGAATTGATTGGCTCCAATTCTTGGAGTGGTGAATCCGTTAGCGAGGTGCCGCCGGCTT
CCATTCAGGTCGAGGTGGCCCGGCTCCATGCACCGCGACGCAACGCGGGGAGGCAGACAAGGTATAGGGC
GGCGCCTACAATCCATGCCAACCCGTTCCATGTGCTCGCCGAGGCGGCATAAATCGCCGTGACGATCAGC
GGTCCAGTGATCGAAGTTAGGCTGGTAAGAGCCGCGAGCGATCCTTGAAGCTGTCCCTGATGGTCGTCAT
CTACCTGCCTGGACAGCATGGCCTGCAACGCGGGCATCCCGATGCCGCCGGAAGCGAGAAGAATCATAAT
GGGGAAGGCCATCCAGCCTCGCGTCGCGAACGCCAGCAAGACGTAGCCCAGCGCGTCGGCCGCCATGCCG
GCGATAATGGCCTGCTTCTCGCCGAAACGTTTGGTGGCGGGACCAGTGACGAAGGCTTGAGCGAGGGCGT
GCAAGATTCCGAATACCGCAAGCGACAGGCCGATCATCGTCGCGCTCCAGCGAAAGCGGTCCTCGCCGAA
AATGACCCAGAGCGCTGCCGGCACCTGTCCTACGAGTTGCATGATAAAGAAGACAGTCATAAGTGCGGCG
ACGATAGTCATGCCCCGCGCCCACCGGAAGGAGCTGACTGGGTTGAAGGCTCTCAAGGGCATCGGTCGAC
GCTCTCCCTTATGCGACTCCTGCATTAGGAAGCAGCCCAGTAGTAGGTTGAGGCCGTTGAGCACCGCCGC
CGCAAGGAATGGTGCATGCAAGGAGATGGCGCCCAACAGTCCCCCGGCCACGGGGCCTGCCACCATACCC
ACGCCGAAACAAGCGCTCATGAGCCCGAAGTGGCGAGCCCGATCTTCCCCATCGGTGATGTCGGCGATAT
AGGCGCCAGCAACCGCACCTGTGGCGCCGGTGATGCCGGCCACGATGCGTCCGGCGTAGAGGATCAGACT
AAGATCTCGATCCCGCGAAATTAATACGACTCACTATAGGGGAATTGTGAGCGGATAACAATTCCCCACT
AGTAATAATTTTGTTTAACTTTAAGAAGGAGATATACCATGGAAACTGAAGAAGGTAAACTGGTAATCTG
GATTAACGGCGATAAAGGCTATAACGGTCTCGCTGAAGTCGGTAAGAAATTCGAGAAAGATACCGGAATT
AAAGTCACCGTTGAGCATCCGGATAAACTGGAAGAGAAATTCCCACAGGTTGCGGCAACTGGCGATGGCC
CTGACATTATCTTCTGGGCACACGACCGCTTTGGTGGCTACGCTCAATCTGGCCTGTTGGCTGAAATCAC
CCCGGACAAAGCGTTCCAGGACAAGCTGTATCCGTTTACCTGGGATGCCGTACGTTACAACGGCAAGCTG
ATTGCTTACCCGATCGCTGTTGAAGCGTTATCGCTGATTTATAACAAAGACCTGCTGCCGAACCCGCCAA
AAACCTGGGAAGAGATCCCGGCGCTGGATAAAGAACTGAAAGCGAAAGGTAAGAGCGCCCTGATGTTCAA
CCTGCAAGAACCGTACTTCACCTGGCCGCTGATTGCTGCTGACGGGGGTTATGCGTTCAAGTATGAAAAC
GGCAAGTACGACATTAAAGACGTGGGCGTGGATAACGCTGGCGCGAAAGCGGGTCTGACCTTCCTGGTTG
ACCTGATTAAAAACAAACACATGAATGCAGACACCGATTACTCCATCGCAGAAGCTGCCTTTAATAAAGG
CGAAACAGCGATGACCATCAACGGCCCGTGGGCATGGTCCAACATCGACACCAGCAAAGTGAATTATGGT
GTAACGGTACTGCCGACCTTCAAGGGTCAACCATCCAAACCGTTCGTTGGCGTGCTGAGCGCAGGTATTA
ACGCCGCCAGTCCGAACAAAGAGCTGGCAAAAGAGTTCCTCGAAAACTATCTGCTGACTGATGAAGGTCT
GGAAGCGGTTAATAAAGACAAACCGCTGGGTGCCGTAGCGCTGAAGTCTTACGAGGAAGAGTTGGCGAAA
GATCCACGTATTGCCGCCACGATGGAAAACGCCCAGAAAGGTGAAATCATGCCGAACATCCCGCAGATGT
CCGCTTTCTGGTATGCCGTGCGTACTGCGGTGATCAACGCCGCCAGCGGTCGTCAGACTGTCGATGAAGC
CCTTAAAGACGCGCAGACTGGTACCGGCAGCGGCCTGGAAGTTCTGTTCCAGGGGCCCCATATGCTCGAG
ATGCCCGACGAGATGCGCGCCGAAGTCCTCGCCCGCAACGAGATCTCTAACCTGATCATGGACGCAGCGG
AGGCTGCGCAGCACGCTCTACCGCTGGAGGTGGAGAACTACCATGCCCTGTATCCACTGGAACCGCCGGC
GCAGCCGTTGCACGCCAAGCTCACGTTCCCCGCCACCACTTATAGGGCCACGCACAACACGACGGGCTAC
AAGTACTGCCTGCGAAGAATACATGGTTTCCGCCTGCAGTCGACCAAGTGCATGACGCTGGTGGAGATGT
GGAAGAAGCTGCAGCACACGAATGTGGTACAACTGCGTGAGGTGTTCACGACGAAAGCATTTGGTGATAA
CTCTTTAGTATTAGTGTACGACTATCATCCCGGCTCACAAACATTACTGGCCAAATACTTCACTCCGGCG
CCAGAGACCAACGGGTACACTGATCCATTCCAAGGCGAGGCCCGCCCCTTCAGTCATAAGAGTAACATGC
AGCGAACGAGCAATGGACCGCTGCTACCGGAGGCCACCATCTGGTCGATCATCATGCAGCTGACCGCCGG
CTTAAAAGCCATCCACCATGCCGGTCTTGCCTGCAAGGTTCTGGATCCCACAAAGATTATAGTGACGGGC
AAGCGTGTACGGTTTAGCTCATGCTGCATTTCGGATATAACGCAATTCGATCCGAATGCATCCAATCCCT
TGGCGCTGGTTAATATGCATCAGCAGGACGATCTGACCGCTTTGGGTCGCTTAGTATTAGCTTTGGCCTG
CCGCTGTCTTCAATCCGTGCAACGCGACAATGTCCAGTCCAGCATCGATATGGTCACGCGAAACTACTCC
ACCGATCTGCGAAACTTTATTGTTTACCTCTTCACCACCAATAATCGTCGCTCCGTGACCGACCTGTTCG
GGATGATTGGTGCCCGCTTCTATACGCAACTGGATGCACTGCAGAGCAAAATTGATATGCAGGAGGACGA
GTTGGCCAAGGAGATGGAGAACGGGCGGTTATATCGCATTTTGGTCAAACTTAATAGCATCAACGAGCGA
CCCGACTTTAATCTGGACTGCACTTGGTCTGAGACTGGTGATAGATACATGTTGAAATTATTCCGTGATT
ATTTGTTCCATTCCGTCACTGAGGATGGCCGGCCCTGGCTAGATCACGCACACATTGTACAATGCCTCAA
CAAGCTGGATGCTGGCTCCATAGAGCGCGTGCAACTGATGTCCCGCGACGAGCAATCGGTACTCATCGTC
TCCTATGCTGAACTCAAGAATTGTCTGGAGAACGCCTTCTCCGAACTGATGTCAAGTGCGGCCAACTGAC
CTAGGAGATCCGGCTGCTAACAAAGCCCGAAAGGAAGCTGAGTTGGCTGCTGCCACCGCTGAGCAATAAC
TAGCATAACCCCTTGGGGCCTCTAAACGGGTCTTGAGGGGTTTTTTGCTGAAAGGAGGAACTATATCCGG
ATATCCCGCAAGAGGCCCGGCAGTACCGGCATAACCAAGCCTATGCCTACAGCATCCAGGGTGACGGTGC
CGAGGATGACGATGAGCGCATTGTTAGATTTCATACACGGTGCCTGACTGCGTTAGCAATTTAACTGTGA
TAAACTACCGCATTAAAGCTTATCGATGATAAGCTGTCAAACATGAGAATTACAACTTATATCGTATGGG
GCTGACTTCAGGTGCTACATTTGAAGAGATAAATTGCACTGAAATCAAGAAATATTTTATCTGATTAATA
AGATGATCTTCTTGAGATCGTTTTGGTCTGCGCGTAATCTCTTGCTCTGAAAACGAAAAAACCGCCTTGC
AGGGCGGTTTTTCGAAGGTTCTCTGAGCTACCAACTCTTTGAACCGAGGTAACTGGCTTGGAGGAGCGCA
GTCACCAAAACTTGTCCTTTCAGTTTAGCCTTAACCGGCGCATGACTTCAAGACTAACTCCTCTAAATCA
ATTACCAGTGGCTGCTGCCAGTGGTGCTTTTGCATGTCTTTCCGGGTTGGACTCAAGACGATAGTTACCG
GATAAGGCGCAGCGGTCGGACTGAACGGGGGGTTCGTGCATACAGTCCAGCTTGGAGCGAACTGCCTACC
CGGAACTGAGTGTCAGGCGTGGAATGAGACAAACGCGGCCATAACAGCGGAATGACACCGGTAAACCGAA
AGGCAGGAACAGGAGAGCGCACGAGGGAGCCGCCAGGGGGAAACGCCTGGTATCTTTATAGTCCTGTCGG
GTTTCGCCACCACTGATTTGAGCGTCAGATTTCGTGATGCTTGTCAGGGGGGCGGAGCCTATGGAAAAAC
GGCTTTGCCGCGGCCCTCTCACTTCCCTGTTAAGTATCTTCCTGGCATCTTCCAGGAAATCTCCGCCCCG
TTCGTAAGCCATTTCCGCTCGCCGCAGTCGAACGACCGAGCGTAGCGAGTCAGTGAGCGAGGAAGCGGAA
TATATCCTGTATCACATATTCTGCTGACGCACCGGTGCAGCCTTTTTTCTCCTGCCACATGAAGCACTTC
ACTGACACCCTCATCAGTGCCAACATAGTAAGCCAGTATACACTCCCCTAGCGCTGATGTCCGGCGGTGC
TTTTGCCGTTACGCACCACCCCGTCAGTAGCTGAACAGGAGGGACAGCTGATAGAAACAGAAGCCACTGG
AGCACCTCAAAAACACCATCATACACTAAATCAGTAAGTTGGCAGCATCACCCGACGCACTTTGCGCCGA
ATAAATACCTGTGACGGAAGATCACTTCGCAGAATAAATAAATCCTGGTGTCCCTGTTGATACCGGGAAG
CCCTGGGCCAACTTTTGGCGAAAATGAGACGTTGATCGGCACGTAAGAGGTTCCAACTTTCACCATAATG
AAATAAGATCACTACCGGGCGTATTTTTTGAGTTATCGAGATTTTCAGGAGCTAAGGAAGCTAAAATGGA
GAAAAAAATCACTGGATATACCACCGTTGATATATCCCAATGGCATCGTAAAGAACATTTTGAGGCATTT
CAGTCAGTTGCTCAATGTACCTATAACCAGACCGTTCAGCTGGATATTACGGCCTTTTTAAAGACCGTAA
AGAAAAATAAGCACAAGTTTTATCCGGCCTTTATTCACATTCTTGCCCGCCTGATGAATGCTCATCCGGA
ATTC
